>Addgene plasmid #142871 | TFORF1851 | addgene full sequence | sequence record 396051 | Addgene NGS Result
TTAATGTAGTCTTATGCAATACTCTTGTAGTCTTGCAACATGGTAACGATGAGTTAGCAACATGCCTTAC
AAGGAGAGAAAAAGCACCGTGCATGCCGATTGGTGGAAGTAAGGTGGTACGATCGTGCCTTATTAGGAAG
GCAACAGACGGGTCTGACATGGATTGGACGAACCACTGAATTGCCGCATTGCAGAGATATTGTATTTAAG
TGCCTAGCTCGATACATAAACGGGTCTCTCTGGTTAGACCAGATCTGAGCCTGGGAGCTCTCTGGCTAAC
TAGGGAACCCACTGCTTAAGCCTCAATAAAGCTTGCCTTGAGTGCTTCAAGTAGTGTGTGCCCGTCTGTT
GTGTGACTCTGGTAACTAGAGATCCCTCAGACCCTTTTAGTCAGTGTGGAAAATCTCTAGCAGTGGCGCC
CGAACAGGGACTTGAAAGCGAAAGGGAAACCAGAGGAGCTCTCTCGACGCAGGACTCGGCTTGCTGAAGC
GCGCACGGCAAGAGGCGAGGGGCGGCGACTGGTGAGTACGCCAAAAATTTTGACTAGCGGAGGCTAGAAG
GAGAGAGATGGGTGCGAGAGCGTCAGTATTAAGCGGGGGAGAATTAGATCGCGATGGGAAAAAATTCGGT
TAAGGCCAGGGGGAAAGAAAAAATATAAATTAAAACATATAGTATGGGCAAGCAGGGAGCTAGAACGATT
CGCAGTTAATCCTGGCCTGTTAGAAACATCAGAAGGCTGTAGACAAATACTGGGACAGCTACAACCATCC
CTTCAGACAGGATCAGAAGAACTTAGATCATTATATAATACAGTAGCAACCCTCTATTGTGTGCATCAAA
GGATAGAGATAAAAGACACCAAGGAAGCTTTAGACAAGATAGAGGAAGAGCAAAACAAAAGTAAGACCAC
CGCACAGCAAGCGGCCGCTGATCTTCAGACCTGGAGGAGGAGATATGAGGGACAATTGGAGAAGTGAATT
ATATAAATATAAAGTAGTAAAAATTGAACCATTAGGAGTAGCACCCACCAAGGCAAAGAGAAGAGTGGTG
CAGAGAGAAAAAAGAGCAGTGGGAATAGGAGCTTTGTTCCTTGGGTTCTTGGGAGCAGCAGGAAGCACTA
TGGGCGCAGCGTCAATGACGCTGACGGTACAGGCCAGACAATTATTGTCTGGTATAGTGCAGCAGCAGAA
CAATTTGCTGAGGGCTATTGAGGCGCAACAGCATCTGTTGCAACTCACAGTCTGGGGCATCAAGCAGCTC
CAGGCAAGAATCCTGGCTGTGGAAAGATACCTAAAGGATCAACAGCTCCTGGGGATTTGGGGTTGCTCTG
GAAAACTCATTTGCACCACTGCTGTGCCTTGGAATGCTAGTTGGAGTAATAAATCTCTGGAACAGATTTG
GAATCACACGACCTGGATGGAGTGGGACAGAGAAATTAACAATTACACAAGCTTAATACACTCCTTAATT
GAAGAATCGCAAAACCAGCAAGAAAAGAATGAACAAGAATTATTGGAATTAGATAAATGGGCAAGTTTGT
GGAATTGGTTTAACATAACAAATTGGCTGTGGTATATAAAATTATTCATAATGATAGTAGGAGGCTTGGT
AGGTTTAAGAATAGTTTTTGCTGTACTTTCTATAGTGAATAGAGTTAGGCAGGGATATTCACCATTATCG
TTTCAGACCCACCTCCCAACCCCGAGGGGACCCATGCATTGCATCTCAATTAGTCAGCAACCAGGTGTGG
AAAGTCCCCAGGCTCCCCAGCAGGCAGAAGTATGCAAAGCATGCGTCTCAATTAGTCAGCAACCATAGTC
CCGCCCCTAACTCCGCCCATCCCGCCCCTAACTCCGCCCAGTTCCGCCCATTCTCCGCCCCATGGCTGAC
TAATTTTTTTTATTTATGCAGAGGCCGAGGCCGCCTCGGCCTCTGAGCTATTCCAGAAGTAGTGAGGAGG
CTTTTTTGGAGGCCTAGGCTTTTGCAAAAAGCTTTCTAGAGGTACCACCGGAGCTTACCATGACCGAGTA
CAAGCCCACGGTGCGCCTCGCCACCCGCGACGACGTCCCCAGGGCCGTACGCACCCTCGCCGCCGCGTTC
GCCGACTACCCCGCCACGCGCCACACCGTCGATCCGGACCGCCACATCGAGCGGGTCACCGAGCTGCAAG
AACTCTTCCTCACGCGCGTCGGGCTCGACATCGGCAAGGTGTGGGTCGCGGACGACGGCGCCGCCGTGGC
GGTCTGGACCACGCCGGAGAGCGTCGAAGCGGGGGCGGTGTTCGCCGAGATCGGCCCGCGCATGGCCGAG
TTGAGCGGTTCCCGGCTGGCCGCGCAGCAACAGATGGAAGGCCTCCTGGCGCCGCACCGGCCCAAGGAGC
CCGCGTGGTTCCTGGCCACCGTCGGCGTCTCGCCCGACCACCAGGGCAAGGGTCTGGGCAGCGCCGTCGT
GCTCCCCGGAGTGGAGGCGGCCGAGCGCGCCGGGGTGCCCGCCTTCCTGGAGACCTCCGCGCCCCGCAAC
CTCCCCTTCTACGAGCGGCTCGGCTTCACCGTCACCGCCGACGTCGAGGTGCCCGAAGGACCGCGCACCT
GGTGCATGACCCGCAAGCCCGGTGCCAGTTAACGAATTCTAGATCTTGAGACAAATGGCAGTATTCATCC
ACAATTTTAAAAGAAAAGGGGGGATTGGGGGGTACAGTGCAGGGGAAAGAATAGTAGACATAATAGCAAC
AGACATACAAACTAAAGAATTACAAAAACAAATTACAAAAATTCAAAATTTTCGGGTTTATTACAGGGAC
AGCAGAGATCCACTTTGGCGCCGGCTCGAGGCCTGCAGGTGCAAAGATGGATAAAGTTTTAAACAGAGAG
GAATCTTTGCAGCTAATGGACCTTCTAGGTCTTGAAAGGAGTGGGAATTGGCTCCGGTGCCCGTCAGTGG
GCAGAGCGCACATCGCCCACAGTCCCCGAGAAGTTGGGGGGAGGGGTCGGCAATTGAACCGGTGCCTAGA
GAAGGTGGCGCGGGGTAAACTGGGAAAGTGATGTCGTGTACTGGCTCCGCCTTTTTCCCGAGGGTGGGGG
AGAACCGTATATAAGTGCAGTAGTCGCCGTGAACGTTCTTTTTCGCAACGGGTTTGCCGCCAGAACACAG
GTAAGTGCCGTGTGTGGTTCCCGCGGGCCTGGCCTCTTTACGGGTTATGGCCCTTGCGTGCCTTGAATTA
CTTCCACCTGGCTGCAGTACGTGATTCTTGATCCCGAGCTTCGGGTTGGAAGTGGGTGGGAGAGTTCGAG
GCCTTGCGCTTAAGGAGCCCCTTCGCCTCGTGCTTGAGTTGAGGCCTGGCCTGGGCGCTGGGGCCGCCGC
GTGCGAATCTGGTGGCACCTTCGCGCCTGTCTCGCTGCTTTCGATAAGTCTCTAGCCATTTAAAATTTTT
GATGACCTGCTGCGACGCTTTTTTTCTGGCAAGATAGTCTTGTAAATGCGGGCCAAGATCTGCACACTGG
TATTTCGGTTTTTGGGGCCGCGGGCGGCGACGGGGCCCGTGCGTCCCAGCGCACATGTTCGGCGAGGCGG
GGCCTGCGAGCGCGGCCACCGAGAATCGGACGGGGGTAGTCTCAAGCTGGCCGGCCTGCTCTGGTGCCTG
GCCTCGCGCCGCCGTGTATCGCCCCGCCCTGGGCGGCAAGGCTGGCCCGGTCGGCACCAGTTGCGTGAGC
GGAAAGATGGCCGCTTCCCGGCCCTGCTGCAGGGAGCTCAAAATGGAGGACGCGGCGCTCGGGAGAGCGG
GCGGGTGAGTCACCCACACAAAGGAAAAGGGCCTTTCCGTCCTCAGCCGTCGCTTCATGTGACTCCACGG
AGTACCGGGCGCCGTCCAGGCACCTCGATTAGTTCTCGAGCTTTTGGAGTACGTCGTCTTTAGGTTGGGG
GGAGGGGTTTTATGCGATGGAGTTTCCCCACACTGAGTGGGTGGAGACTGAAGTTAGGCCAGCTTGGCAC
TTGATGTAATTCTCCTTGGAATTTGCCCTTTTTGAGTTTGGATCTTGGTTCATTCTCAAGCCTCAGACAG
TGGTTCAAAGTTTTTTTCTTCCATTTCAGGTGTCGTGAGGCTAGCACCGCCACCATGCTTAGGGAGTTCT
CGAAGTGGGGCGTAGAGGCATCGCCTGGCAAGGCCTGGGAGCGAAAAAGATCTCTACTTCGTGGAGCCGT
TGGACGCTACCGGGGAGCCACTGGTGGGGACCTTTTTTGGGCCCCCTTTCCTTCGTGGGGTACTATGGAG
TTCCCAGAACACAGTCAGCAGCTGCTGCAGAGCCTCCGGGAGCAGCGGTCCCAGGGTTTCCTTTGTGACT
GCACCGTGATGGTGGGTAGTACCCAGTTCTTGGCCCATCGGGCTGTGCTGGCCTCCTGCAGCCCATTCTT
CCAGCTTTTCTACAAGGAGCGGGAATTGGACAAGAGGGATCTGGTGTGTATTCACAATGAAATTGTCACA
GCCCCAGCCTTTGGGCTGCTTCTGGACTTTATGTATGCTGGCCAGCTGACCCTGAGAGGGGATACCCCTG
TGGAGGATGTGCTGGCAGCTGCCAGCTACTTGCACATGAATGACATCGTCAAGGTGTGTAAGCGGCGGCT
TCAAGCCCGGGCCCTGGCAGAGGCAGACAGTACCAAGAAGGAGGAGGAAACCAACTCACAGCTTCCTAGT
TTGGAGTTTTTGTCTAGTACTTCCCGTGGCACCCAACCTTCGTTGGCATCTGCTGAGACATCAGGCCACT
GGGGCAAAGGGGAATGGAAAGGCTCTGCTGCTCCCTCACCTACTGTCCGTCCTCCAGATGAGCCACCAAT
GTCTAGTGGGGCTGACACTACACAGCCTGGCATGGAGGTTGACGCACCACATCTGCGGGCACCTCATCCA
CCAGTGGCTGATGTCTCTCTTGCCAGCCCTAGTAGCTCCACTGAGACCATTCCTACAAACTACTTCTCTT
CTGGCATCTCAGCAGTTTCATTGGAGCCACTGCCATCTCTTGATGTGGGTCCTGAGAGTCTGAGGGTGGT
GGAACCAAAGGATCCTGGAGGACCACTGCAAGGCTTCTATCCCCCAGCCTCAGCCCCAACGTCAGCCCCA
GCCCCTGTCTCAGCTCCAGTTCCATCCCAGGCTCCAGCCCCAGCTGAAGCTGAGCTGGTCCAGGTGAAAG
TTGAAGCTATTGTGATCTCTGATGAAGAGACTGATGTGTCAGATGAACAGCCTCAGGGTCCTGAGAGAGC
TTTCCCATCTGGAGGAGCAGTGTATGGGGCACAGCCCTCCCAGCCAGAGGCTTTTGAAGACCCAGGGGCA
GCAGGACTGGAGGAGGTGGGGCCAAGTGACCACTTCCTGCCAACAGACCCTCATCTACCCTACCATCTGC
TGCCAGGTGCAGGGCAGTATCATCGAGGACTGGTGACCTCACCTCTGCCTGCACCCGCATCCCTGCATGA
GCCACTTTACCTGTCTTCTGAGTACGAAGCAGCTCCAGGAAGCTTTGGGGTTTTTACTGAGGATGTTCCC
ACCTGCAAGACATGTGGGAAGACCTTCTCATGCTCTTACACACTACGGCGACATGCCACGGTGCACACAC
GTGAGCGACCCTATGAGTGCCGCTACTGCCTGCGGAGCTACACGCAGTCAGGGGACCTCTACCGCCACAT
CCGCAAGGCTCACAATGAGGACCTGGCCAAACGCAGCAAACCAGATCCAGAAGTGGGACCCCTTCTAGGG
GTGCAGCCTCTCCCTGGCTCCCCAACAGCAGACAGACAGAGCAGCAGTGGTGGAGGGCCACCTAAAGATT
TTGTATTGGCCCCAAAAACTAACATCTAGTAATGAACTAGTCCGTAACTTGAAAGTATTTCGATTTCTTG
GCTTTATATATCTTGTGGAAAGGACGACCTGCCCACTGATGGTGAGGAGCTACGCGTTAAGTCGACAATC
AACCTCTGGATTACAAAATTTGTGAAAGATTGACTGGTATTCTTAACTATGTTGCTCCTTTTACGCTATG
TGGATACGCTGCTTTAATGCCTTTGTATCATGCTATTGCTTCCCGTATGGCTTTCATTTTCTCCTCCTTG
TATAAATCCTGGTTGCTGTCTCTTTATGAGGAGTTGTGGCCCGTTGTCAGGCAACGTGGCGTGGTGTGCA
CTGTGTTTGCTGACGCAACCCCCACTGGTTGGGGCATTGCCACCACCTGTCAGCTCCTTTCCGGGACTTT
CGCTTTCCCCCTCCCTATTGCCACGGCGGAACTCATCGCCGCCTGCCTTGCCCGCTGCTGGACAGGGGCT
CGGCTGTTGGGCACTGACAATTCCGTGGTGTTGTCGGGGAAATCATCGTCCTTTCCTTGGCTGCTCGCCT
GTGTTGCCACCTGGATTCTGCGCGGGACGTCCTTCTGCTACGTCCCTTCGGCCCTCAATCCAGCGGACCT
TCCTTCCCGCGGCCTGCTGCCGGCTCTGCGGCCTCTTCCGCGTCTTCGCCTTCGCCCTCAGACGAGTCGG
ATCTCCCTTTGGGCCGCCTCCCCGCGTCGACTTTAAGACCAATGACTTACAAGGCAGCTGTAGATCTTAG
CCACTTTTTAAAAGAAAAGGGGGGACTGGAAGGGCTAATTCACTCCCAACGAAGACAAGATCTGCTTTTT
GCTTGTACTGGGTCTCTCTGGTTAGACCAGATCTGAGCCTGGGAGCTCTCTGGCTAACTAGGGAACCCAC
TGCTTAAGCCTCAATAAAGCTTGCCTTGAGTGCTTCAAGTAGTGTGTGCCCGTCTGTTGTGTGACTCTGG
TAACTAGAGATCCCTCAGACCCTTTTAGTCAGTGTGGAAAATCTCTAGCAGTACGTATAGTAGTTCATGT
CATCTTATTATTCAGTATTTATAACTTGCAAAGAAATGAATATCAGAGAGTGAGAGGAACTTGTTTATTG
CAGCTTATAATGGTTACAAATAAAGCAATAGCATCACAAATTTCACAAATAAAGCATTTTTTTCACTGCA
TTCTAGTTGTGGTTTGTCCAAACTCATCAATGTATCTTATCATGTCTGGCTCTAGCTATCCCGCCCCTAA
CTCCGCCCATCCCGCCCCTAACTCCGCCCAGTTCCGCCCATTCTCCGCCCCATGGCTGACTAATTTTTTT
TATTTATGCAGAGGCCGAGGCCGCCTCGGCCTCTGAGCTATTCCAGAAGTAGTGAGGAGGCTTTTTTGGA
GGCCTAGGGACGTACCCAATTCGCCCTATAGTGAGTCGTATTACGCGCGCTCACTGGCCGTCGTTTTACA
ACGTCGTGACTGGGAAAACCCTGGCGTTACCCAACTTAATCGCCTTGCAGCACATCCCCCTTTCGCCAGC
TGGCGTAATAGCGAAGAGGCCCGCACCGATCGCCCTTCCCAACAGTTGCGCAGCCTGAATGGCGAATGGG
[124 nt withheld, positions 7421-7544]
C
[91 nt withheld, positions 7546-7636]
A
[49 nt withheld, positions 7638-7686]
CCTTTGACGTTGGAGTCCACGTTCTTT
[37 nt withheld, positions 7714-7750]
ACCCTATCTCGGTCTATTCTTTTGATTTATAAGGGATTTTGCCGATTTCGGCCTATTGGTTAAAAAATGA
GCTGATTTAACAAAAATTTAACGCGAATTTTAACAAAATATTAACGCTTACAATTTAGGTGGCACTTTTC
GGGGAAATGTGCGCGGAACCCCTATTTGTTTATTTTTCTAAATACATTCAAATATGTATCCGCTCATGAG
ACAATAACCCTGATAAATGCTTCAATAATATTGAAAAAGGAAGAGTATGAGTATTCAACATTTCCGTGTC
GCCCTTATTCCCTTTTTTGCGGCATTTTGCCTTCCTGTTTTTGCTCACCCAGAAACGCTGGTGAAAGTAA
AAGATGCTGAAGATCAGTTGGGTGCACGAGTGGGTTACATCGAACTGGATCTCAACAGCGGTAAGATCCT
TGAGAGTTTTCGCCCCGAAGAACGTTTTCCAATGATGAGCACTTTTAAAGTTCTGCTATGTGGCGCGGTA
TTATCCCGTATTGACGCCGGGCAAGAGCAACTCGGTCGCCGCATACACTATTCTCAGAATGACTTGGTTG
AGTACTCACCAGTCACAGAAAAGCATCTTACGGATGGCATGACAGTAAGAGAATTATGCAGTGCTGCCAT
AACCATGAGTGATAACACTGCGGCCAACTTACTTCTGACAACGATCGGAGGACCGAAGGAGCTAACCGCT
TTTTTGCACAACATGGGGGATCATGTAACTCGCCTTGATCGTTGGGAACCGGAGCTGAATGAAGCCATAC
CAAACGACGAGCGTGACACCACGATGCCTGTAGCAATGGCAACAACGTTGCGCAAACTATTAACTGGCGA
ACTACTTACTCTAGCTTCCCGGCAACAATTAATAGACTGGATGGAGGCGGATAAAGTTGCAGGACCACTT
CTGCGCTCGGCCCTTCCGGCTGGCTGGTTTATTGCTGATAAATCTGGAGCCGGTGAGCGTGGGTCTCGCG
GTATCATTGCAGCACTGGGGCCAGATGGTAAGCCCTCCCGTATCGTAGTTATCTACACGACGGGGAGTCA
GGCAACTATGGATGAACGAAATAGACAGATCGCTGAGATAGGTGCCTCACTGATTAAGCATTGGTAACTG
TCAGACCAAGTTTACTCATATATACTTTAGATTGATTTAAAACTTCATTTTTAATTTAAAAGGATCTAGG
TGAAGATCCTTTTTGATAATCTCATGACCAAAATCCCTTAACGTGAGTTTTCGTTCCACTGAGCGTCAGA
CCCCGTAGAAAAGATCAAAGGATCTTCTTGAGATCCTTTTTTTCTGCGCGTAATCTGCTGCTTGCAAACA
AAAAAACCACCGCTACCAGCGGTGGTTTGTTTGCCGGATCAAGAGCTACCAACTCTTTTTCCGAAGGTAA
CTGGCTTCAGCAGAGCGCAGATACCAAATACTGTTCTTCTAGTGTAGCCGTAGTTAGGCCACCACTTCAA
GAACTCTGTAGCACCGCCTACATACCTCGCTCTGCTAATCCTGTTACCAGTGGCTGCTGCCAGTGGCGAT
AAGTCGTGTCTTACCGGGTTGGACTCAAGACGATAGTTACCGGATAAGGCGCAGCGGTCGGGCTGAACGG
GGGGTTCGTGCACACAGCCCAGCTTGGAGCGAACGACCTACACCGAACTGAGATACCTACAGCGTGAGCT
ATGAGAAAGCGCCACGCTTCCCGAAGGGAGAAAGGCGGACAGGTATCCGGTAAGCGGCAGGGTCGGAACA
GGAGAGCGCACGAGGGAGCTTCCAGGGGGAAACGCCTGGTATCTTTATAGTCCTGTCGGGTTTCGCCACC
TCTGACTTGAGCGTCGATTTTTGTGATGCTCGTCAGGGGGGCGGAGCCTATGGAAAAACGCCAGCAACGC
GGCCTTTTTACGGTTCCTGGCCTTTTGCTGGCCTTTTGCTCACATGTTCTTTCCTGCGTTATCCCCTGAT
TCTGTGGATAACCGTATTACCGCCTTTGAGTGAGCTGATACCGCTCGCCGCAGCCGAACGACCGAGCGCA
GCGAGTCAGTGAGCGAGGAAGCGGAAGAGCGCCCAATACGCAAACCGCCTCTCCCCGCGCGTTGGCCGAT
TCATTAATGCAGCTGGCACGACAGGTTTCCCGACTGGAAAGCGGGCAGTGAGCGCAACGCAATTAATGTG
AGTTAGCTCACTCATTAGGCACCCCAGGCTTTACACTTTATGCTTCCGGCTCGTATGTTGTGTGGAATTG
TGAGCGGATAACAATTTCACACAGGAAACAGCTATGACCATGATTACGCCAAGCGCGCAATTAACCCTCA
CTAAAGGGAACAAAAGCTGGAGCTGCAAGC
Features (pLannotate 1.2.2; 31 found; start..end, strand, type, name):
      5..231     +  promoter       RSV promoter: Rous sarcoma virus enhancer/promoter
    232..412     +  LTR            5' LTR (truncated): truncated 5' long terminal repeat (LTR) from HIV-1
    459..584     +  misc_feature   HIV-1 Ψ: packaging signal of human immunodeficiency virus type 1
    568..931     +  CDS            HIV-1 gag (fragment): gag protein from human immunodeficiency virus 1; gag
   1077..1310    +  misc_feature   RRE: The Rev response element (RRE) of HIV-1 allows for Rev-dependent mRNA export from the nucleus to the cytoplasm.
   1687..1713    +  CDS            Rev (fragment): human immunodeficiency virus 1 (HIV-1) Rev protein; rev; enhances nuclear export of unspliced and incompletely spliced viral mRNAs
   1720..1743    +  promoter       SV40 promoter (fragment): SV40 early promoter
   1744..1815    +  promoter       SV40 promoter (fragment): SV40 enhancer and early promoter
   1839..1974    +  rep_origin     SV40 ori: SV40 origin of replication
   2020..2616    +  CDS            PuroR (fragment): puromycin N-acetyltransferase; pac from Streptomyces; confers resistance to puromycin
   2665..2782    +  misc_feature   cPPT/CTS: central polypurine tract and central termination sequence of HIV-1
   2847..2913    +  CDS            small t antigen (fragment): SV40 (simian virus 40) small t antigen
   2920..4098    +  promoter       EF-1α promoter: strong constitutive promoter for human elongation factor EF-1α
   4115..5836    +  CDS            ZBTB3: ZBTB3_HUMAN - Experimental evidence at protein level: Swiss-Prot protein existence level 1. May be involved in transcriptional regulation. From Homo sapiens (Human).
   5852..5905    +  promoter       U6 promoter (fragment): RNA polymerase III promoter for human U6 snRNA
   5947..6535    +  misc_feature   WPRE: woodchuck hepatitis virus posttranscriptional regulatory element
   6586..6605    +  misc_feature   cPPT/CTS (fragment): central polypurine tract and central termination sequence of HIV-1
   6607..6840    +  LTR            3' LTR (ΔU3): self-inactivating 3' long terminal repeat (LTR) from HIV-1
   6918..7039    +  polyA_signal   SV40 poly(A) signal: SV40 polyadenylation signal
   7079..7214    +  rep_origin     SV40 ori: SV40 origin of replication
   7235..7253    -  promoter       T7 promoter: promoter for bacteriophage T7 RNA polymerase
   7261..7416    +  CDS            lacZα (fragment): LacZα fragment of β-galactosidase; lacZ fragment
   7421..7849    +  rep_origin     f1 ori (sequence partly withheld): f1 bacteriophage origin of replication; arrow indicates direction of (+) strand synthesis
   7902..8006    +  promoter       AmpR promoter: bla
   8007..8867    +  CDS            AmpR: β-lactamase; bla; confers resistance to ampicillin, carbenicillin, and related antibiotics
   9038..9626    +  rep_origin     ori: high-copy-number ColE1/pMB1/pBR322/pUC origin of replication
   9809..9901    +  CDS            lacI (fragment): lac repressor; lacI; The lac repressor binds to the lac operator to inhibit transcription in E. coli. This inhibition can be relieved by adding lactose or isopropyl-β-D-thiogalactopyranoside (IPTG).
   9914..9935    +  protein_bind   CAP binding site: CAP binding activates transcription in the presence of cAMP. E. coli catabolite activator protein
   9950..9980    +  promoter       lac promoter: promoter for the E. coli lac operon
   9988..10004   +  protein_bind   lac operator: The lac repressor binds to the lac operator to inhibit transcription in E. coli. This inhibition can be relieved by adding lactose or isopropyl-β-D-thiogalactopyranoside (IPTG). lac repressor encoded by lacI
  10049..10067   +  promoter       T3 promoter: promoter for bacteriophage T3 RNA polymerase
