[The description below was written by a language model from this plasmid's Addgene catalogue record and pLannotate feature annotations shown in this document.]
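Description:
TFORF1851 is a third-generation-style, self-inactivating lentiviral expression plasmid built on the pLX_TRC317 backbone and carrying the human transcription factor ZBTB3 as a synthesized open reading frame. It belongs to a large barcoded transcription factor ORF collection in which each construct carries a unique 24-bp barcode, so that the transcription factor delivered to a cell can be identified by sequencing in pooled overexpression screens such as directed-differentiation screens. The barcode is not annotated as a separate feature. The 1.8 kb insert size exceeds the roughly 1.7 kb annotated ZBTB3 coding sequence, which would be consistent with the barcode and flanking sequence lying just downstream of the ORF, but the record does not state its position. In bacteria the plasmid replicates from a high-copy ColE1/pUC-type origin and is selected with ampicillin through the bla gene. An f1 origin and leftover lac and T7/T3 promoter elements from the cloning backbone are also present. The depositor notes that the plasmid can recombine during propagation.

The viral genome is transcribed from an RSV promoter fused to a truncated HIV-1 5' LTR, which makes packaging Tat-independent. It contains the Ψ packaging signal, a gag fragment, the RRE for Rev-dependent nuclear export and a cPPT/CTS that aids nuclear import, and it ends in a ΔU3 3' LTR that inactivates the LTR promoter after integration. Two internal cassettes are present. An SV40 early promoter drives puromycin N-acetyltransferase for selection of transduced mammalian cells, and the strong constitutive EF-1α promoter drives ZBTB3. A WPRE downstream of the ORF enhances transcript stability and expression. The short U6, small t antigen, Rev and lacI hits are fragmentary matches rather than functional units.
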