Addgene plasmid #142871: TFORF1851
Purpose: Lentiviral vector for overexpressing transcription factor ORFs with unique 24-bp barcodes. Barcodes facilitate identification of transcription factors in pooled screens.
Depositing lab: Feng Zhang. Depositing organization: Broad Institute. Publication: A transcription factor atlas of directed differentiation. Joung J, Ma S, Tay T, Geiger-Schuller KR, Kirchgatterer PC, Verdine VK, Guo B, Arias-Garcia MA, Allen WE, Singh A, Kuksenko O, Abudayyeh OO, Gootenberg JS, Fu Z, Macrae RK, Buenrostro JD, Regev A, Zhang F. Cell. 2023 Jan 5;186(1):209-229.e26. doi: 10.1016/j.cell.2022.11.026. PubMed 36608654.
Backbone
  Vector backbone: pLX_TRC317
  Backbone manufacturer: Broad Institute Genetic Perturbation Platform
  Backbone size w/o insert (bp): 8264
  Vector type: Mammalian Expression, Lentiviral
  Selectable markers: Puromycin
Growth in bacteria
  Bacterial resistance: Ampicillin, 100 μg/mL
  Growth temperature: 37°C
  Growth strain: NEB Stable
  Copy number: High Copy
Gene/Insert
  Gene/Insert name: ZBTB3
  Species: H. sapiens (human)
  Insert size (bp): 1826
  Entrez Gene: ZBTB3 (a.k.a. FLJ23392)
  Promoter: EF1a
  Cloning method: Unknown
  Sequencing primers: 5′ GGGTGGAGACTGAAGTTAGGCCAG; 3′ CACATAGCGTAAAAGGAGCAACATAG
Terms and licenses: Academic/Nonprofit Terms; Industry Terms: Not Available to Industry
Depositor comments: NM_024784,ENST00000394807 . The transcription factor ORF portion of this plasmid was synthesized by Genewiz. Please test multiple small colonies in case of plasmid recombination. To make this collection available in a timely manner, a portion of this collection was not fully sequenced by Addgene. If an Addgene verified full plasmid sequence is not available, please contact us prior to placing an order to request the full sequence.
How to cite: TFORF1851 was a gift from Feng Zhang (Addgene plasmid # 142871 ; http://n2t.net/addgene:142871 ; RRID:Addgene_142871)
