>Addgene plasmid #142871 | TFORF1851 | depositor partial sequence | sequence record 280751 | Insert
ACCGCCACCATGCTTAGGGAGTTCTCGAAGTGGGGCGTAGAGGCATCGCCTGGCAAGGCCTGGGAGCGAA
AAAGATCTCTACTTCGTGGAGCCGTTGGACGCTACCGGGGAGCCACTGGTGGGGACCTTTTTTGGGCCCC
CTTTCCTTCGTGGGGTACTATGGAGTTCCCAGAACACAGTCAGCAGCTGCTGCAGAGCCTCCGGGAGCAG
CGGTCCCAGGGTTTCCTTTGTGACTGCACCGTGATGGTGGGTAGTACCCAGTTCTTGGCCCATCGGGCTG
TGCTGGCCTCCTGCAGCCCATTCTTCCAGCTTTTCTACAAGGAGCGGGAATTGGACAAGAGGGATCTGGT
GTGTATTCACAATGAAATTGTCACAGCCCCAGCCTTTGGGCTGCTTCTGGACTTTATGTATGCTGGCCAG
CTGACCCTGAGAGGGGATACCCCTGTGGAGGATGTGCTGGCAGCTGCCAGCTACTTGCACATGAATGACA
TCGTCAAGGTGTGTAAGCGGCGGCTTCAAGCCCGGGCCCTGGCAGAGGCAGACAGTACCAAGAAGGAGGA
GGAAACCAACTCACAGCTTCCTAGTTTGGAGTTTTTGTCTAGTACTTCCCGTGGCACCCAACCTTCGTTG
GCATCTGCTGAGACATCAGGCCACTGGGGCAAAGGGGAATGGAAAGGCTCTGCTGCTCCCTCACCTACTG
TCCGTCCTCCAGATGAGCCACCAATGTCTAGTGGGGCTGACACTACACAGCCTGGCATGGAGGTTGACGC
ACCACATCTGCGGGCACCTCATCCACCAGTGGCTGATGTCTCTCTTGCCAGCCCTAGTAGCTCCACTGAG
ACCATTCCTACAAACTACTTCTCTTCTGGCATCTCAGCAGTTTCATTGGAGCCACTGCCATCTCTTGATG
TGGGTCCTGAGAGTCTGAGGGTGGTGGAACCAAAGGATCCTGGAGGACCACTGCAAGGCTTCTATCCCCC
AGCCTCAGCCCCAACGTCAGCCCCAGCCCCTGTCTCAGCTCCAGTTCCATCCCAGGCTCCAGCCCCAGCT
GAAGCTGAGCTGGTCCAGGTGAAAGTTGAAGCTATTGTGATCTCTGATGAAGAGACTGATGTGTCAGATG
AACAGCCTCAGGGTCCTGAGAGAGCTTTCCCATCTGGAGGAGCAGTGTATGGGGCACAGCCCTCCCAGCC
AGAGGCTTTTGAAGACCCAGGGGCAGCAGGACTGGAGGAGGTGGGGCCAAGTGACCACTTCCTGCCAACA
GACCCTCATCTACCCTACCATCTGCTGCCAGGTGCAGGGCAGTATCATCGAGGACTGGTGACCTCACCTC
TGCCTGCACCCGCATCCCTGCATGAGCCACTTTACCTGTCTTCTGAGTACGAAGCAGCTCCAGGAAGCTT
TGGGGTTTTTACTGAGGATGTTCCCACCTGCAAGACATGTGGGAAGACCTTCTCATGCTCTTACACACTA
CGGCGACATGCCACGGTGCACACACGTGAGCGACCCTATGAGTGCCGCTACTGCCTGCGGAGCTACACGC
AGTCAGGGGACCTCTACCGCCACATCCGCAAGGCTCACAATGAGGACCTGGCCAAACGCAGCAAACCAGA
TCCAGAAGTGGGACCCCTTCTAGGGGTGCAGCCTCTCCCTGGCTCCCCAACAGCAGACAGACAGAGCAGC
AGTGGTGGAGGGCCACCTAAAGATTTTGTATTGGCCCCAAAAACTAACATCTAGTAATGAACTAGTCCGT
AACTTGAAAGTATTTCGATTTCTTGGCTTTATATATCTTGTGGAAAGGACGACCTGCCCACTGATGGTGA
GGAGCT
