>Addgene plasmid #142871 | TFORF1851 | depositor partial sequence | sequence record 280752 | Barcode
CCTGCCCACTGATGGTGAGGAGCT
